>Addgene plasmid #228147 | SP_A3 | addgene full sequence | sequence record 451649 | Addgene NGS Result
TCGGTCTCATATGCAGTTCAAGAACGCCCTAACCGCTACGGCGATATTGTCTGCCAGCGCACTAGCTGCC
CCTTGAGACCAGACCAATAAAAAACGCCCGGCGGCAACCGAGCGTTCTGAACAAATCCAGATGGAGTTCT
GAGGTCATTACTGGATCTATCAACAGGAGTCCAAGCGAGCTCGATATCAAATTACGCCCCGCCCTGCCAC
TCATCGCAGTACTGTTGTAATTCATTAAGCATTCTGCCGACATGGAAGCCATCACAAACGGCATGATGAA
CCTGAATCGCCAGCGGCATCAGCACCTTGTCGCCTTGCGTATAATATTTGCCCATGGTGAAAACGGGGGC
GAAGAAGTTGTCCATATTGGCCACGTTTAAATCAAAACTGGTGAAACTCACCCAGGGATTGGCTGAAACG
AAAAACATATTCTCAATAAACCCTTTAGGGAAATAGGCCAGGTTTTCACCGTAACACGCCACATCTTGCG
AATATATGTGTAGAAACTGCCGGAAATCGTCGTGGTATTCACTCCAGAGCGATGAAAACGTTTCAGTTTG
CTCATGGAAAACGGTGTAACAAGGGTGAACACTATCCCATATCACCAGCTCACCGTCTTTCATTGCCATA
CGAAATTCCGGATGAGCATTCATCAGGCGGGCAAGAATGTGAATAAAGGCCGGATAAAACTTGTGCTTAT
TTTTCTTTACGGTCTTTAAAAAGGCCGTAATATCCAGCTGAACGGTCTGGTTATAGGTACATTGAGCAAC
TGACTGAAATGCCTCAAAATGTTCTTTACGATGCCATTGGGATATATCAACGGTGGTATATCCAGTGATT
TTTTTCTCCATTTTAGCTTCCTTAGCTCCTGAAAATCTCGATAACTCAAAAAATACGCCCGGTAGTGATC
TTATTTCATTATGGTGAAAGTTGGAACCTCTTACGTGCCCGATCAATCATGACCAAAATCCCTTAACGTG
AGTTTTCGTTCCACTGAGCGTCAGACCCCGTAGAAAAGATCAAAGGATCTTCTTGAGATCCTTTTTTTCT
GCGCGTAATCTGCTGCTTGCAAACAAAAAAACCACCGCTACCAGCGGTGGTTTGTTTGCCGGATCAAGAG
CTACCAACTCTTTTTCCGAAGGTAACTGGCTTCAGCAGAGCGCAGATACCAAATACTGTTCTTCTAGTGT
AGCCGTAGTTAGGCCACCACTTCAAGAACTCTGTAGCACCGCCTACATACCTCGCTCTGCTAATCCTGTT
ACCAGTGGCTGCTGCCAGTGGCGATAAGTCGTGTCTTACCGGGTTGGACTCAAGACGATAGTTACCGGAT
AAGGCGCAGCGGTCGGGCTGAACGGGGGGTTCGTGCACACAGCCCAGCTTGGAGCGAACGACCTACACCG
AACTGAGATACCTACAGCGTGAGCTATGAGAAAGCGCCACGCTTCCCGAAGGGAGAAAGGCGGACAGGTA
TCCGGTAAGCGGCAGGGTCGGAACAGGAGAGCGCACGAGGGAGCTTCCAGGGGGAAACGCCTGGTATCTT
TATAGTCCTGTCGGGTTTCGCCACCTCTGACTTGAGCGTCGATTTTTGTGATGCTCGTCAGGGGGGCGGA
GCCTATGGAAAAACGCCAGCAACGCGGCCTTTTTACGGTTCCTGGCCTTTTGCTGGCCTTTTGCTCACAT
GTTCTTTCCTGCGTTATCCCCTGATTCTGTGGATAACCGTAG
Features (pLannotate 1.2.2; 5 found; start..end, strand, type, name):
     11..70      +  CDS            ECM33 (fragment): ECM33_YEAST - Experimental evidence at protein level: Swiss-Prot protein existence level 1. Required for proper cell wall integrity and for the correct assembly of the mannoprotein outer layer of the cell wall. Important for apical bud growth. From Saccharomyces cerevisiae (strain ATCC 204508 / S288c) (Baker's yeast).
     87..121     -  terminator     lambda t0 terminator: minimal transcription terminator from phage lambda (Scholtissek and Grosse, 1987)
    195..851     -  CDS            cat: CAT_ECOLX - Experimental evidence at protein level: Swiss-Prot protein existence level 1. This enzyme is an effector of chloramphenicol resistance in bacteria. From Escherichia coli. This protein is used as a marker in many commonly used cloning vectors, such as pACYC184.
    852..949     -  promoter       cat promoter: promoter of the E. coli cat gene encoding chloramphenicol acetyltransferase
   1033..1621    +  rep_origin     ori: high-copy-number ColE1/pMB1/pBR322/pUC origin of replication
