[The description below was written by a language model from this plasmid's Addgene catalogue record and pLannotate feature annotations shown in this document.]
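Description:
SP_A3 is a small (about 1.7 kb) Golden Gate part plasmid built on pYTK001, the part-entry vector of the MoClo Yeast Toolkit. It is a storage and donor vector rather than an expression construct. It is maintained in E. coli through a high-copy ColE1/pUC-type origin and selected with chloramphenicol through a cat gene driven by its own cat promoter. A minimal lambda t0 terminator lies between the resistance cassette and the insert. The feature table shows no yeast origin, yeast marker, or promoter and terminator flanking the insert, so the part only functions once it has been assembled into a larger transcription unit.

The payload is a short coding fragment (about 60 nt in the annotation) for the N-terminal secretion signal peptide of Ecm33, corresponding to roughly the first 19 residues and codon-optimised for S. cerevisiae. The purpose field calls the gene "human", but the insert name, species field, UniProt reference and sequence annotation all identify it as the S. cerevisiae cell-wall protein Ecm33. According to the record, the part is flanked by BsaI sites, although these are not annotated in the feature table. BsaI digestion releases it with defined overhangs as a "3a*" type component, so it can be joined in frame upstream of a protein-coding part alongside standard toolkit promoters, terminators and vector elements.

The plasmid appears to be one member of a signal-peptide set intended for combinatorial Golden Gate assembly. In that approach, different leader sequences are paired with a protein of interest and screened to find the combination that best directs recombinant protein secretion in yeast.
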