Addgene plasmid #228147: SP_A3
Purpose: Plasmid contains the secretion signal peptide sequence of the human ECM33 gene for use in Combinatorial Golden Gate Assembly (BsaI restriction sites).
Depositing lab: Joseph Brock. Depositing organization: Australian National University. Publication: High-throughput optimisation of protein secretion in yeast via an engineered biosensor. Cleaver A, Luo R, Smith OB, Murphy L, Schwessinger B, Brock J. Trends Biotechnol. 2025 Apr;43(4):838-867. doi: 10.1016/j.tibtech.2024.11.010. Epub 2024 Dec 13. PubMed 39674781.
Backbone
  Vector backbone: pYTK001
  Backbone manufacturer: John Dueber, Addgene plasmid #65108
  Vector type: Synthetic Biology
Growth in bacteria
  Bacterial resistance: Chloramphenicol, 25 μg/mL
  Growth temperature: 37°C
  Growth strain: DH5alpha
  Copy number: High Copy
Gene/Insert
  Gene/Insert name: sp_P38248_ECM33_YEAST:0-19 (alt name: Uniprot: P38248)
  Species: S. cerevisiae (budding yeast)
  Cloning method: Golden Gate
Terms and licenses: Academic/Nonprofit Terms; Industry Terms: Not Available to Industry
Depositor comments: Signal peptides direct recombinant protein secretion in yeast. Codon optimised for expression in S. cerevisiae. This part is designed for use with components from the MoClo Yeast Toolkit (Lee et al. 2015). This insert is a 3a* component, see Williams et al. 2024 for more detail.
How to cite: SP_A3 was a gift from Joseph Brock (Addgene plasmid # 228147 ; http://n2t.net/addgene:228147 ; RRID:Addgene_228147)
